Addgene plasmid #91796: pCRIS-PITChv2-dTAG-Puro (BRD4)
Purpose: PITCh dTAG donor vector for FKBP_F36V-2xHA-P2A-Puro knock-in into the C-terminus of the human BRD4 locus.
Depositing lab: James Bradner & Behnam Nabet. Depositing organization: Dana-Farber Cancer Institute. Publication: The dTAG system for immediate and target-specific protein degradation. Nabet B, Roberts JM, Buckley DL, Paulk J, Dastjerdi S, Yang A, Leggett AL, Erb MA, Lawlor MA, Souza A, Scott TG, Vittori S, Perry JA, Qi J, Winter GE, Wong KK, Gray NS, Bradner JE. Nat Chem Biol. 2018 May;14(5):431-441. doi: 10.1038/s41589-018-0021-8. Epub 2018 Mar 26. PubMed 29581585.
Backbone
  Vector backbone: pCRIS-PITChv2 (addgene #63672)
  Backbone manufacturer: Takashi Yamamoto lab
  Backbone size w/o insert (bp): 4579
  Total vector size (bp): 5738
  Modifications to backbone: A C-terminal dTAG cassette for endogenous protein degradation replaced the EGFP cassette in the original pCRIS-PITChv2 plasmid (addgene #63672)
  Vector type: Mammalian Expression, CRISPR
  Selectable markers: Hygromycin
Growth in bacteria
  Bacterial resistance: Ampicillin, 100 μg/mL
  Growth temperature: 37°C
  Growth strain: DH5alpha
  Copy number: High Copy
Gene/Insert
  Gene/Insert name: FKBP_F36V-2xHA-P2A-Puro
  Species: Synthetic
  Mutation: Phenylalanine 36 to valine in FKBP12
  Promoter: Promotorless
  Cloning method: Gibson Cloning
  Sequencing primers: 5′ tcgcccttaattgtgagcgga; 3′ gaaaggacagtgggagtggca
Resource information
  A portion of this plasmid was derived from a plasmid made by: Takashi Yamamoto lab (addgene #63672)
Terms and licenses: Academic/Nonprofit Terms; Industry Terms: Not Available to Industry
Depositor comments: See: Sakuma, T., Nakade, S., Sakane, Y., Suzuki, K.-I. & Yamamoto, T. MMEJ-assisted gene knock-in using TALENs and CRISPR-Cas9 with the PITCh systems. Nat Protoc 11, 118–133 (2016). for the original backbone and general cloning protocol.
How to cite: pCRIS-PITChv2-dTAG-Puro (BRD4) was a gift from James Bradner & Behnam Nabet (Addgene plasmid # 91796 ; http://n2t.net/addgene:91796 ; RRID:Addgene_91796)
