[The description below was written by a language model from this plasmid's Addgene catalogue record and pLannotate feature annotations shown in this document.]
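Description:
pCRIS-PITChv2-dTAG-Puro (BRD4) is a CRISPR knock-in donor plasmid of 5,738 bp built on the pCRIS-PITChv2 backbone, in which the original EGFP cassette was replaced by a C-terminal dTAG cassette using Gibson cloning. It is maintained in E. coli as a high-copy plasmid through a ColE1/pUC-type origin and selected with ampicillin via the β-lactamase gene. The annotation also picks up short remnants of other elements (lacZα, f1 ori, CMV enhancer, ble and KanR fragments) that appear to be backbone leftovers rather than functional parts.

The payload is a promoterless FKBP_F36V-2xHA-P2A-Puro cassette. The feature table identifies the F36V mutant of FKBP12 (annotated as DmrB) followed by the puromycin N-acetyltransferase coding sequence and a bGH polyadenylation signal. The 2xHA tag and P2A peptide named in the record would lie in the unannotated gap between the two coding regions. The PITCh approach relies on microhomology-mediated end joining, so the cassette is expected to be flanked by short BRD4-specific microhomologies and guide RNA target sites, although these are not annotated. Because there is no promoter, correct in-frame insertion at the C-terminus of the human BRD4 locus places the tag and puromycin resistance under endogenous BRD4 control, with P2A separating the resistance protein from the tagged BRD4. This allows selection of knock-in cells.

The backbone also carries an SV40 promoter-driven hygromycin phosphotransferase gene with an SV40 poly(A) signal, which matches the hygromycin marker listed in the record. The resulting BRD4-FKBP12(F36V) fusion can be detected through its HA tag. It is used in the dTAG system for rapid, ligand-induced, target-specific degradation of the endogenous protein.
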