Features (pLannotate 1.2.2; 16 found; start..end, strand, type, name):
     99..687     +  rep_origin     ori: high-copy-number ColE1/pMB1/pBR322/pUC origin of replication
    912..929     +  terminator     rrnB T2 terminator (fragment): transcription terminator T2 from the E. coli rrnB gene
    954..973     -  CDS            lacZα (fragment): LacZα fragment of β-galactosidase; lacZ fragment
   1429..1445    +  protein_bind   lac operator: The lac repressor binds to the lac operator to inhibit transcription in E. coli. This inhibition can be relieved by adding lactose or isopropyl-β-D-thiogalactopyranoside (IPTG). lac repressor encoded by lacI
   1472..1556    +  enhancer       CMV enhancer (fragment): human cytomegalovirus immediate early enhancer
   1646..1966    +  CDS            DmrB: F36V mutant of FK506-binding protein FKBP12 binds synthetic ligands that do not bind wild-type FKBP
   2093..2692    +  CDS            PuroR: puromycin N-acetyltransferase; pac from Streptomyces alboniger; confers resistance to puromycin
   2772..2883    +  polyA_signal   bGH poly(A) signal: bovine growth hormone polyadenylation signal
   2884..2992    +  rep_origin     f1 ori (fragment): f1 bacteriophage origin of replication; arrow indicates direction of (+) strand synthesis
   3006..3335    +  promoter       SV40 promoter: SV40 enhancer and early promoter
   3384..4406    +  CDS            hph: KHYB_ECOLX - Experimental evidence at protein level: Swiss-Prot protein existence level 1. The aminoglycoside phosphotransferases achieve inactivation of their antibiotic substrates by phosphorylation. Only phosphorylates hygromycin and closely related compounds such as demethyl analogs and destomycin. From Escherichia coli.
   4419..4544    +  CDS            ble (fragment): BLE_KLEPN - Experimental evidence at protein level: Swiss-Prot protein existence level 1. Binding protein with a strong affinity to the bleomycin family of antibiotics. Binds to CL990; an antimitotic-antibiotic compound. From Klebsiella pneumoniae.
   4539..4660    +  polyA_signal   SV40 poly(A) signal: SV40 polyadenylation signal
   4713..5573    -  CDS            AmpR: β-lactamase; bla; confers resistance to ampicillin, carbenicillin, and related antibiotics
   5576..5672    -  promoter       AmpR promoter (fragment): bla
   5702..5726    -  CDS            KanR (fragment): aminoglycoside phosphotransferase; aph(3')-Ia; confers resistance to kanamycin
>Addgene plasmid #91796 | pCRIS-PITChv2-dTAG-Puro (BRD4) | addgene full sequence | sequence record 334366 | Addgene NGS Result
ATAACACCCCTTGCTCATGACCAAAATCCCTTAACGTGAGTTACGCGCGCGTCGTTCCACTGAGCGTCAG
ACCCCGTAGAAAAGATCAAAGGATCTTCTTGAGATCCTTTTTTTCTGCGCGTAATCTGCTGCTTGCAAAC
AAAAAAACCACCGCTACCAGCGGTGGTTTGTTTGCCGGATCAAGAGCTACCAACTCTTTTTCCGAAGGTA
ACTGGCTTCAGCAGAGCGCAGATACCAAATACTGTTCTTCTAGTGTAGCCGTAGTTAGCCCACCACTTCA
AGAACTCTGTAGCACCGCCTACATACCTCGCTCTGCTAATCCTGTTACCAGTGGCTGCTGCCAGTGGCGA
TAAGTCGTGTCTTACCGGGTTGGACTCAAGACGATAGTTACCGGATAAGGCGCAGCGGTCGGGCTGAACG
GGGGGTTCGTGCACACAGCCCAGCTTGGAGCGAACGACCTACACCGAACTGAGATACCTACAGCGTGAGC
TATGAGAAAGCGCCACGCTTCCCGAAGGGAGAAAGGCGGACAGGTATCCGGTAAGCGGCAGGGTCGGAAC
AGGAGAGCGCACGAGGGAGCTTCCAGGGGGAAACGCCTGGTATCTTTATAGTCCTGTCGGGTTTCGCCAC
CTCTGACTTGAGCGTCGATTTTTGTGATGCTCGTCAGGGGGGCGGAGCCTATGGAAAAACGCCAGCAACG
CGGCCTTTTTACGGTTCCTGGCCTTTTGCTGGCCTTTTGCTCACATGTTCTTTCCTGCGTTATCCCCTGA
TTCTGTGGATAACCGTATTACCGCCTTTGAGTGAGCTGATACCGCTCGCCGCAGCCGAACGACCGAGCGC
AGCGAGTCAGTGAGCGAGGAAGCGGAAGGCGAGAGTAGGGAACTGCCAGGCATCAAACTAAGCAGAAGGC
CCCTGACGGATGGCCTTTTTGCGTTTCTACAAACTCTTTCTGTGTTGTAAAACGACGGCCAGTCTTAAGC
TCGGGCCCCCTGGGCGGTTCTGATAACGAGTAATCGTTAATCCGCAAATAACGTAAAAACCCGCTTCGGC
GGGTTTTTTTATGGGGAGAGTTTAGGGAAAGAGCATTTGTCAGAATATTTAAGGGCGCCTGTCACTTTGC
TTGATATATGAGAATTATTTAACCTTATAAATGAGAAAAAAGCAACGCACTTTAAATAAGATACGTTGCT
TTTTCGATTGATGAACACCTATAATTAAACTATTCATCTATTATTTATGATTTTTTGTATATACAATATT
TCTAGTTTGTTAAAGAGAATTAAGAAAATAAATCTCGAAAATAATAAAGGGAAAATCAGTTTTTGATATC
AAAATTATACATGTCAACGATAATACAAAATATAATACAAACTATAAGATGTTATCAGTATTTATTATCA
TTTAGAATAAATTTTGTGTCGCCCTTAATTGTGAGCGGATAACAATTACGAGCTTCATGCACAGTGGCGT
TGACATTGATTATTGACTAGTTATTAATAGTAATCAATTACGGGGTCATTAGTTCATAGCCCATATATGG
AGTTCCGCGTTACATAGCATCGTACGCGTACGTGTTTGGATTGACATGAATTTCCAGAGTGGTGGCGGTG
GCTCGGGCGGTGGTGGGTCGGGTGGCGGCGGATCTGGAGTGCAGGTGGAAACCATCTCCCCAGGAGACGG
GCGCACCTTCCCCAAGCGCGGCCAGACCTGCGTGGTGCACTACACCGGGATGCTTGAAGATGGAAAGAAA
GTTGATTCCTCCCGGGACAGAAACAAGCCCTTTAAGTTTATGCTAGGCAAGCAGGAGGTGATCCGAGGCT
GGGAAGAAGGGGTTGCCCAGATGAGTGTGGGTCAGAGAGCCAAACTGACTATATCTCCAGATTATGCCTA
TGGTGCCACTGGGCACCCAGGCATCATCCCACCACATGCCACTCTCGTCTTCGATGTGGAGCTTCTAAAA
CTGGAAGGCTCTGGCTACCCCTACGACGTGCCCGACTACGCCGGCTATCCGTATGATGTCCCGGACTATG
CAGGCGCTACTAACTTCAGCCTGCTGAAGCAGGCTGGAGACGTGGAGGAGAACCCTGGACCTATGACCGA
GTACAAGCCCACGGTGCGCCTCGCCACCCGCGACGACGTCCCCAGGGCCGTACGCACCCTCGCCGCCGCG
TTCGCCGACTACCCCGCCACGCGCCACACCGTCGATCCGGACCGCCACATCGAGCGGGTCACCGAGCTGC
AAGAACTCTTCCTCACGCGCGTCGGGCTCGACATCGGCAAGGTGTGGGTCGCGGACGACGGCGCCGCGGT
GGCGGTCTGGACCACGCCGGAGAGCGTCGAAGCGGGGGCGGTGTTCGCCGAGATCGGCCCGCGCATGGCC
GAGTTGAGCGGTTCCCGGCTGGCCGCGCAGCAACAGATGGAAGGCCTCCTGGCGCCGCACCGGCCCAAGG
AGCCCGCGTGGTTCCTGGCCACCGTCGGCGTCTCGCCCGACCACCAGGGCAAGGGTCTGGGCAGCGCCGT
CGTGCTCCCCGGAGTGGAGGCGGCCGAGCGCGCCGGGGTGCCCGCCTTCCTGGAGACCTCCGCGCCCCGC
AACCTCCCCTTCTACGAGCGGCTCGGCTTCACCGTCACCGCCGACGTCGAGGTGCCCGAAGGACCGCGCA
CCTGGTGCATGACCCGCAAGCCCGGTGCCTGATGATCTATTGTCAATATTTGCCAAACACGTACGCGTAC
GATGCTCTAGAATGCTGATGGGCTAGCAAAATCAGCCTCGACTGTGCCTTCTAGTTGCCAGCCATCTGTT
GTTTGCCCCTCCCCCGTGCCTTCCTTGACCCTGGAAGGTGCCACTCCCACTGTCCTTTCCTAATAAAATG
AGGAAATTGCATCACAACACTCAACCCTATCTCGGTCTATTCTTTTGATTTATAAGGGATTTTGCCGATT
TCGGCCTATTGGTTAAAAAATGAGCTGATTTAACAAAAATTTAACGCGAATTAATTCTGTGGAATGTGTG
TCAGTTAGGGTGTGGAAAGTCCCCAGGCTCCCCAGCAGGCAGAAGTATGCAAAGCATGCATCTCAATTAG
TCAGCAACCAGGTGTGGAAAGTCCCCAGGCTCCCCAGCAGGCAGAAGTATGCAAAGCATGCATCTCAATT
AGTCAGCAACCATAGTCCCGCCCCTAACTCCGCCCATCCCGCCCCTAACTCCGCCCAGTTCCGCCCATTC
TCCGCCCCATGGCTGACTAATTTTTTTTATTTATGCAGAGGCCGAGGCCGCCTCTGCCTCTGAGCTATTC
CAGAAGTAGTGAGGAGGCTTTTTTGGAGGCCTAGGCTTTTGCAAAAAGCTCCCGGGAGCTTGTATATCCA
TTTTCGGATCTGATCAGCACGTGATGAAAAAGCCTGAACTCACCGCGACGTCTGTCGAGAAGTTTCTGAT
CGAAAAGTTCGACAGCGTTTCCGACCTGATGCAGCTCTCGGAGGGCGAAGAATCTCGTGCTTTCAGCTTC
GATGTAGGAGGGCGTGGATATGTCCTGCGGGTAAATAGCTGCGCCGATGGTTTCTACAAAGATCGTTATG
TTTATCGGCACTTTGCATCGGCCGCGCTCCCGATTCCGGAAGTGCTTGACATTGGGGAATTCAGCGAGAG
CCTGACCTATTGCATCTCCCGCCGTGCACAGGGTGTCACGTTGCAAGACCTGCCTGAAACCGAACTGCCC
GCTGTTCTGCAGCCGGTCGCGGAGGCCATGGATGCGATCGCTGCGGCCGATCTTAGCCAGACGAGCGGGT
TCGGCCCATTCGGACCGCAAGGAATCGGTCAATACACTACATGGCGTGATTTCATATGCGCGATTGCTGA
TCCCCATGTGTATCACTGGCAAACTGTGATGGACGACACCGTCAGTGCGTCCGTCGCGCAGGCTCTCGAT
GAGCTGATGCTTTGGGCCGAGGACTGCCCCGAAGTCCGGCACCTCGTGCACGCGGATTTCGGCTCCAACA
ATGTCCTGACGGACAATGGCCGCATAACAGCGGTCATTGACTGGAGCGAGGCGATGTTCGGGGATTCCCA
ATACGAGGTCGCCAACATCTTCTTCTGGAGGCCGTGGTTGGCTTGTATGGAGCAGCAGACGCGCTACTTC
GAGCGGAGGCATCCGGAGCTTGCAGGATCGCCGCGGCTCCGGGCGTATATGCTCCGCATTGGTCTTGACC
AACTCTATCAGAGCTTGGTTGACGGCAATTTCGATGATGCAGCTTGGGCGCAGGGTCGATGCGACGCAAT
CGTCCGATCCGGAGCCGGGACTGTCGGGCGTACACAAATCGCCCGCAGAAGCGCGGCCGTCTGGACCGAT
GGCTGTGTAGAAGTACTCGCCGATAGTGGAAACCGACGCCCCAGCACTCGTCCGAGGGCAAAGGAATAGC
ACGTGCTACGAGATTTCGATTCCACCGCCGCCTTCTATGAAAGGTTGGGCTTCGGAATCGTTTTCCGGGA
CGCCGGCTGGATGATCCTCCAGCGCGGGGATCTCATGCTGGAGTTCTTCGCCCACCCCAACTTGTTTATT
GCAGCTTATAATGGTTACAAATAAAGCAATAGCATCACAAATTTCACAAATAAAGCATTTTTTTCACTGC
ATTCTAGTTGTGGTTTGTCCAAACTCATCAATGTATCTTATCATGTCTGTATACCGTCGACCTCTAGCTA
GAGCTTGGCGTAATCATTGTCATTACCAATGCTTAATCAGTGAGGCACCTATCTCAGCGATCTGTCTATT
TCGTTCATCCATAGTTGCCTGACTCCCCGTCGTGTAGATAACTACGATACGGGAGGGCTTACCATCTGGC
CCCAGCGCTGCGATGATACCGCGAGAACCACGCTCACCGGCTCCGGATTTATCAGCAATAAACCAGCCAG
CCGGAAGGGCCGAGCGCAGAAGTGGTCCTGCAACTTTATCCGCCTCCATCCAGTCTATTAATTGTTGCCG
GGAAGCTAGAGTAAGTAGTTCGCCAGTTAATAGTTTGCGCAACGTTGTTGCCATCGCTACAGGCATCGTG
GTGTCACGCTCGTCGTTTGGTATGGCTTCATTCAGCTCCGGTTCCCAACGATCAAGGCGAGTTACATGAT
CCCCCATGTTGTGCAAAAAAGCGGTTAGCTCCTTCGGTCCTCCGATCGTTGTCAGAAGTAAGTTGGCCGC
AGTGTTATCACTCATGGTTATGGCAGCACTGCATAATTCTCTTACTGTCATGCCATCCGTAAGATGCTTT
TCTGTGACTGGTGAGTACTCAACCAAGTCATTCTGAGAATAGTGTATGCGGCGACCGAGTTGCTCTTGCC
CGGCGTCAATACGGGATAATACCGCGCCACATAGCAGAACTTTAAAAGTGCTCATCATTGGAAAACGTTC
TTCGGGGCGAAAACTCTCAAGGATCTTACCGCTGTTGAGATCCAGTTCGATGTAACCCACTCGTGCACCC
AACTGATCTTCAGCATCTTTTACTTTCACCAGCGTTTCTGGGTGAGCAAAAACAGGAAGGCAAAATGCCG
CAAAAAAGGGAATAAGGGCGACACGGAAATGTTGAATACTCATATTCTTCCTTTTTCAATATTATTGAAG
CATTTATCAGGGTTATTGTCTCATGAGCGGATACATATTTGAATGTATTTAGAAAAATAAACAAATAGGG
GTCAGTGTTACAACCAATTAACCAATTCTGAACATTATCGCGAGCCCATTTATACCTGAATATGGCTC
